>Addgene plasmid #18667 | pBZ-attBtxnl4b | depositor full sequence | sequence record 8811 | Author sequence
GTGAGCGCAACGCAATTAATGTGAGTTAGCTCACTCATTAGGCACCCCAGGCTTTACACTTTATGCTTCC
GGCTCGTATGTTGTGTGGAATTGTGAGCGGATAACAATTTCACACAGGAAACAGCTATGACCATGATTAC
GCCAAGCGCGCAATTAACCCTCACTAAAGGGAACAAAAGCTGGAGCTCCACCGCGGTGGCGGCCGCTCTA
GAGCATATGACGTCGGCGCCATGGGCGGCCGCTGAATTCATTAATACAAGTTTGTACAAAAAAGCAGGCT
CGATGAGCTTCCTCTTGCCCAAACTGACCAGCAAGAAAGAAGTAGACCAGGCGATCAAAAGCACTGCGGA
GAAGGTGTTGGTTCTCAGGTTTGGGAGGGACGAGGACCCCGTCTGTCTGCAGCTAGATGATATTCTTTCT
AAGACCTCTTCTGACTTAAGTAAAATGGCTGCTATATACCTGGTAGATGTGGACCAAACTGCAGTTTATA
CACAGTATTTTGACATCAGTTATATTCCATCTACTGTCTTTTTCTTCAATGGGCAGCACATGAAAGTGGA
TTATGGATCTCCAGATCACACTAAGTTTGTGGGAAGCTTCAAAACCAAACAAGACTTCATAGATTTGATT
GAAGTAATCTATCGAGGAGCAATGAGGGGGAAGCTTATTGTCCAAAGTCCTATTGATCCCAAGAATATTC
CCAAATATGACCTTCTCTATCAAGACATTTAGGACCCAGCTTTCTTGTACAAAGTGGTCCTCGAGGATCC
GGTACCCAATTCGCCCTATAGTGAGTCGTATTACGCGCGCTCACTGGCCGTCGTTTTACAACGTCGTGAC
TGGGAAAACCCTGGCGTTACCCAACTTAATCGCCTTGCAGCACATCCCCCTTTCGCCAGCTGGCGTAATA
GCGAAGAGGCCCGCACCGATCGCCCTTCCCAACAGTTGCGCAGCCTGAATGGCGAATGGG
[124 nt withheld, positions 971-1094]
C
[91 nt withheld, positions 1096-1186]
A
[49 nt withheld, positions 1188-1236]
CCTTTGACGTTGGAGTCCACGTTCTTT
[37 nt withheld, positions 1264-1300]
ACCCTATCTCGGTCTATTCTTTTGATTTATAAGGGATTTTGCCGATTTCGGCCTATTGGTTAAAAAATGA
GCTGATTTAACAAAAATTTAACGCGAATTTTAACAAAATATTAACGCTTACAATTTAGTGATCGTTGGGA
ACCGGAGCTGAATGAAGCCATACCAAACGACGAGCGGTGGCACTTTTCGGGGAAATGTGCGCGGAACCCC
TATTTGTTTATTTTTCTAAATACATTCAAATATGTATCCGCTCATGAGACAATAACCCTGATAAATGCTT
CAATAATATTGAAAAAGGAAGAGTATGAGTATTCAACATTTCCGTGTCGCCCTTATTCCCTTTTTTGCGG
CATTTTGCCTTCCTGTTTTTGCTCACCCAGAAACGCTGGTGAAAGTAAAAGATGCTGAAGATCAGTTGGG
TGCACGAGTGGGTTACATCGAACTGGATCTCAACAGCGGTAAGATCCTTGAGAGTTTTCGCCCCGAAGAA
CGTTTTCCAATGATGAGCACTTTTAAAGTTCTGCTATGTGGCGCGGTATTATCCCGTATTGACGCCGGGC
AAGAGCAACTCGGTCGCCGCATACACTATTCTCAGAATGACTTGGTTGAGTACTCACCAGTCACAGAAAA
GCATCTTACGGATGGCATGACAGTAAGAGAATTATGCAGTGCTGCCATAACCATGAGTGATAACACTGCG
GCCAACTTACTTCTGACAACGATCGGAGGACCGAAGGAGCTAACCGCTTTTTTGCACAACATGGGGGATC
ATGTAACTCGCCTTGATCGTTGGGAACCGGAGCTGAATGAAGCCATACCAAACGACGAGCGTGACACCAC
GATGCCTGTAGCAATGGCAACAACGTTGCGCAAACTATTAACTGGCGAACTACTTACTCTAGCTTCCCGG
CAACAATTAATAGACTGGATGGAGGCGGATAAAGTTGCAGGACCACTTCTGCGCTCGGCCCTTCCGGCTG
GCTGGTTTATTGCTGATAAATCTGGAGCCGGTGAGCGTGGGTCTCGCGGTATCATTGCAGCACTGGGGCC
AGATGGTAAGCCCTCCCGTATCGTAGTTATCTACACGACGGGGAGTCAGGCAACTATGGATGAACGAAAT
AGACAGATCGCTGAGATAGGTGCCTCACTGATTAAGCATTGGTAACTGTCAGACCAAGTTTACTCATATA
TACTTTAGATTGATTTAAAACTTCATTTTTAATTTAAAAGGATCTAGGTGAAGATCCTTTTTGATAATCT
CATGACCAAAATCCCTTAACGTGAGTTTTCGTTCCACTGAGCGTCAGACCCCGTAGAAAAGATCAAAGGA
TCTTCTTGAGATCCTTTTTTTCTGCGCGTAATCTGCTGCTTGCAAACAAAAAAACCACCGCTACCAGCGG
TGGTTTGTTTGCCGGATCAAGAGCTACCAACTCTTTTTCCGAAGGTAACTGGCTTCAGCAGAGCGCAGAT
ACCAAATACTGTCCTTCTAGTGTAGCCGTAGTTAGGCCACCACTTCAAGAACTCTGTAGCACCGCCTACA
TACCTCGCTCTGCTAATCCTGTTACCAGTGGCTGCTGCCAGTGGCGATAAGTCGTGTCTTACCGGGTTGG
ACTCAAGACGATAGTTACCGGATAAGGCGCAGCGGTCGGGCTGAACGGGGGGTTCGTGCACACAGCCCAG
CTTGGAGCGAACGACCTACACCGAACTGAGATACCTACAGCGTGAGCTATGAGAAAGCGCCACGCTTCCC
GAAGGGAGAAAGGCGGACAGGTATCCGGTAAGCGGCAGGGTCGGAACAGGAGAGCGCACGAGGGAGCTTC
CAGGGGGAAACGCCTGGTATCTTTATAGTCCTGTCGGGTTTCGCCACCTCTGACTTGAGCGTCGATTTTT
GTGATGCTCGTCAGGGGGGCGGAGCCTATGGAAAAACGCCAGCAACGCGGCCTTTTTACGGTTCCTGGCC
TTTTGCTGGCCTTTTGCTCACATGTTCTTTCCTGCGTTATCCCCTGATTCTGTGGATAACCGTATTACCG
CCTTTGAGTGAGCTGATACCGCTCGCCGCAGCCGAACGACCGAGCGCAGCGAGTCAGTGAGCGAGGAAGC
GGAAGAGCGCCCAATACGCAAACCGCCTCTCCCCGCGCGTTGGCCGATTCATTAATGCAGCTGGCACGAC
AGGTTTCCCGACTGGAAAGCGGGCA
Features (pLannotate 1.2.2; 16 found; start..end, strand, type, name):
     17..38      +  protein_bind   CAP binding site: CAP binding activates transcription in the presence of cAMP. E. coli catabolite activator protein
     53..83      +  promoter       lac promoter: promoter for the E. coli lac operon
     91..107     +  protein_bind   lac operator: The lac repressor binds to the lac operator to inhibit transcription in E. coli. This inhibition can be relieved by adding lactose or isopropyl-β-D-thiogalactopyranoside (IPTG). lac repressor encoded by lacI
    152..170     +  promoter       T3 promoter: promoter for bacteriophage T3 RNA polymerase
    183..212     +  misc_feature   MCS (fragment): pBluescript multiple cloning site
    256..280     +  protein_bind   attB1: mutant version of attB; recombination site for the Gateway® BP reaction BP Clonase™
    283..729     +  CDS            TXNL4B: TXN4B_HUMAN - Also known as DIM2, DLP. Experimental evidence at protein level: Swiss-Prot protein existence level 1. Essential role in pre-mRNA splicing. Required in cell cycle progression for S/G(2) transition. From Homo sapiens (Human).
    734..758     -  protein_bind   attB2: mutant version of attB; recombination site for the Gateway® BP reaction BP Clonase™
    785..803     -  promoter       T7 promoter: promoter for bacteriophage T7 RNA polymerase
    811..966     +  CDS            lacZα (fragment): LacZα fragment of β-galactosidase; lacZ fragment
    971..1399    +  rep_origin     f1 ori (sequence partly withheld): f1 bacteriophage origin of replication; arrow indicates direction of (+) strand synthesis
   1429..1476    +  CDS            bla(M) (fragment): β-lactamase lacking the signal sequence; bla(M); allows cytosolic expression of β-lactamase
   1500..1604    +  promoter       AmpR promoter: bla
   1605..2465    +  CDS            AmpR: β-lactamase; bla; confers resistance to ampicillin, carbenicillin, and related antibiotics
   2636..3224    +  rep_origin     ori: high-copy-number ColE1/pMB1/pBR322/pUC origin of replication
   3407..4       +  CDS            lacI (fragment) (across the origin): lac repressor; lacI; The lac repressor binds to the lac operator to inhibit transcription in E. coli. This inhibition can be relieved by adding lactose or isopropyl-β-D-thiogalactopyranoside (IPTG).
