[The description below was written by a language model from this plasmid's Addgene catalogue record and pLannotate feature annotations shown in this document.]
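Description:
pBZ-attBtxnl4b is a small (about 3.5 kb) bacterial cloning plasmid built on pBZ, a derivative of pBluescript II SK with a modified multiple cloning site. It is maintained in E. coli through a high-copy ColE1/pUC-type origin and selected with ampicillin via the AmpR β-lactamase gene and its native promoter. The backbone also retains the usual pBluescript elements: an f1 origin for single-stranded DNA production, the lac promoter, operator and CAP binding site upstream of the cloning region, and a lacZα fragment downstream of it. Short fragments annotated as lacI and bla are also detected and appear to be backbone remnants rather than functional genes.

The insert is the coding region of human thioredoxin-like 4B (TXNL4B, also called Dim2 or DLP), a protein involved in pre-mRNA splicing. It is flanked by Gateway attB1 and attB2 recombination sites. This roughly 565 bp cassette sits between NotI and BamHI sites, both preserved, so it can be released intact by digestion. It lies between opposing T3 and T7 phage promoters, with T3 reading in the sense direction of the gene; these sites also serve for sequencing.

The TXNL4B sequence mainly acts as a defined stuffer between the att sites rather than as an expression payload. According to the record, the attB-flanked cassette is intended to be moved into conventional expression vectors, where in vitro recombination at the attB sites (the substrates of the Gateway BP reaction) can then be used to convert those vectors into Gateway-compatible destination vectors. The record does not detail the partner plasmid or the subsequent steps.
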