Addgene plasmid #18667: pBZ-attBtxnl4b
Purpose: cloning vector containing attB flanked TXNL4B useful for recombination based conversion of conventional vectors to Gateway compatible destination vectors
Depositing lab: Yu-Zhu Zhang. Depositing organization: Illinois Institute of Technology. Publication: An in vitro recombination method to convert restriction- and ligation-independent expression vectors. Guo F, Chiang MY, Wang Y, Zhang YZ. Biotechnol J. 2008 Mar . 3(3):370-7. 10.1002/biot.200700170 PubMed 18064608.
Backbone
  Vector backbone: pBZ
  Backbone size w/o insert (bp): 2930
  Total vector size (bp): 3495
  Modifications to backbone: pBZ is a derivative of pBlueScript II SK with a modified multiple cloning site (MCS).
  Vector type: Bacterial Expression
Growth in bacteria
  Bacterial resistance: Ampicillin, 100 μg/mL
  Growth temperature: 37°C
  Growth strain: DH5alpha
  Copy number: Unknown
Gene/Insert
  Gene/Insert name: thioredoxin-like 4B (alt names: TXNL4B; human Dim2)
  Species: H. sapiens (human)
  Insert size (bp): 565
  Entrez Gene: TXNL4B (a.k.a. DLP, Dim2, FLJ20511)
  Promoter: T3
  Cloning method: Restriction Enzyme; 5′ cloning site NotI (not destroyed); 3′ cloning site BamHI (not destroyed)
  Sequencing primers: 5′ T3; 3′ T7
Terms and licenses: Academic/Nonprofit Terms; Industry Terms: Not Available to Industry
Depositor comments: attB cassette flanking coding region of TXNL4B (dim2) can be released by digestion with NotI and BamHI
How to cite: pBZ-attBtxnl4b was a gift from Yu-Zhu Zhang (Addgene plasmid # 18667 ; http://n2t.net/addgene:18667 ; RRID:Addgene_18667)
