>Addgene plasmid #18667 | pBZ-attBtxnl4b | addgene partial sequence | sequence record 24574 | T3 5'-GCAATTAACCCTCACTAAAGG-3'
NNNNNNNNNNNCGCGGTGGCGGCCGCTCTAGAGCATATGACGTCGGCGCCATGGGCGGCCGCTGAATTCA
TTAATACAAGTTTGTACAAAAAAGCAGGCTCGATGAGCTTCCTCTTGCCCAAACTGACCAGCAAGAAAGA
AGTAGACCAGGCGATCAAAAGCACTGCGGAGAAGGTGTTGGTTCTCAGGTTTGGGAGGGACGAGGACCCC
GTCTGTCTGCAGCTAGATGATATTCTTTCTAAGACCTCTTCTGACTTAAGTAAAATGGCTGCTATATACC
TGGTAGATGTGGACCAAACTGCAGTTTATACACAGTATTTTGACATCAGTTATATTCCATCTACTGTCTT
TTTCTTCAATGGGCAGCACATGAAAGTGGATTATGGATCTCCAGATCACACTAAGTTTGTGGGAAGCTTC
AAAACCAAACAAGACTTCATAGATTTGATTGAAGTAATCTATCGAGGAGCAATGAGGGGGAAGCTTATTG
TCCAAAGTCCTATTGATCCCAAGAATATTCCCAAATATGACCTTCTCTATCAAGACATTTAGGACCCAGC
TTTCTTGTACAAAGTGGTCCTCGAGGATCCGGTACCCAATTCGCCCTATAGTGAGTCGTATTACGCGCGC
TCACTGGCCGTCGTTTNNNNNNNNNNNTGNNTGGGNAAAACCCTNNNNNNNACCCAACTTAATCGCCTTG
CAGCACATCCCCCTTTCGCCAGCTGGCGTAATAGCGAAGAGGCCCGCACCGATCGCCCTTCCCAACAGTT
GCGCAGCCTGAATG
